Addgene plasmid #147477: pT7-V5-SBP-C1-HsUpf1_115-1129-S1107A-siRNAres_S
Purpose: Mammalian Expression of HsUpf1_115-1129-S1107A-siRNAres
Depositing lab: Elisa Izaurralde. Depositing organization: Max Planck Institute for Developmental Biology. Publication: An unusual arrangement of two 14-3-3-like domains in the SMG5-SMG7 heterodimer is required for efficient nonsense-mediated mRNA decay. Jonas S, Weichenrieder O, Izaurralde E. Genes Dev. 2013 Jan 15;27(2):211-25. doi: 10.1101/gad.206672.112. PubMed 23348841.
Backbone
  Vector backbone: Unknown
  Vector type: Mammalian Expression
Growth in bacteria
  Bacterial resistance: Kanamycin, 50 μg/mL
  Growth temperature: 37°C
  Growth strain: DH5alpha
  Copy number: High Copy
Gene/Insert
  Gene/Insert name: HsUpf1_115-1129-S1107A-siRNAres
  Species: H. sapiens (human)
  Mutation: 4 non silent mutations E167G, K282R, A442G and T1124M compared to te sequence given by UniProt.:Q92900-1.
  Entrez Gene: UPF1 (a.k.a. HUPF1, NORF1, RENT1, UTF, pNORF1, smg-2)
  Cloning method: Unknown
Terms and licenses: Academic/Nonprofit Terms; Industry Terms: Not Available to Industry
Depositor comments: Plasmids from this collection were made available to the research community and donated after the lab closed. Please note that the sequence provided by the depositing laboratory may be theoretical/predicted or based on Sanger sequencing results. There may be discrepancies between sequencing results obtained by Addgene and the depositor sequence. If an Addgene verified sequence is not available, please contact before placing your order to request that our lab fully sequence the plasmid.
How to cite: pT7-V5-SBP-C1-HsUpf1_115-1129-S1107A-siRNAres_S was a gift from Elisa Izaurralde (Addgene plasmid # 147477 ; http://n2t.net/addgene:147477 ; RRID:Addgene_147477)
