[The description below was written by a language model from this plasmid's Addgene catalogue record and pLannotate feature annotations shown in this document.]
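Description:
pT7-V5-SBP-C1-HsUpf1_115-1129-S1107A-siRNAres_S is a 7,277-nt mammalian expression plasmid encoding an N-terminally truncated, tagged form of human UPF1, the RNA-dependent helicase and ATPase at the core of nonsense-mediated mRNA decay (NMD). The record lists the backbone as unknown. It is propagated in E. coli through a high-copy ColE1/pUC-type origin and also carries an f1 origin. A single NeoR/KanR gene sits behind tandem bacterial (AmpR-type) and SV40 early promoters and is terminated by an HSV TK poly(A) signal, so it gives kanamycin resistance in bacteria and could support G418 selection in mammalian cells.

The expression cassette is driven by the CMV immediate-early enhancer and promoter. A T7 promoter lies just downstream and would also permit in vitro transcription. The open reading frame begins with a V5 epitope tag and a streptavidin-binding peptide (SBP), followed by the UPF1 fragment, residual multiple cloning site sequence and an SV40 poly(A) signal. According to the construct name, the insert covers residues 115–1129, carries an S1107A substitution, and is siRNA-resistant, which implies use in complementation after knockdown of endogenous UPF1. The depositor also notes four non-silent differences from the UniProt reference: E167G, K282R, A442G and T1124M.

The short annotated fragments (HIV-1 LTR, large T antigen, ble, bGH poly(A)) are probably partial matches to backbone sequence, not functional elements. The dual tag suits immunodetection and streptavidin pulldown, consistent with the associated study of the SMG5–SMG7 heterodimer in NMD. The depositor cautions that the supplied sequence may be theoretical.
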