Features (pLannotate 1.2.2; 18 found; start..end, strand, type, name):
     61..364     +  enhancer       CMV enhancer: human cytomegalovirus immediate early enhancer
    365..568     +  promoter       CMV promoter: human cytomegalovirus (CMV) immediate early promoter
    564..597     +  LTR            5' LTR (truncated) (fragment): truncated 5' long terminal repeat (LTR) from HIV-1
    613..631     +  promoter       T7 promoter: promoter for bacteriophage T7 RNA polymerase
    668..709     +  CDS            V5 tag: epitope tag from simian virus 5
    731..844     +  CDS            SBP: streptavidin-binding peptide selected from a peptide library; binds streptavidin with nanomolar affinity (Keefe et al., 2001)
    857..3901    +  CDS            UPF1 (fragment): RENT1_HUMAN - Also known as KIAA0221, RENT1. Experimental evidence at protein level: Swiss-Prot protein existence level 1. RNA-dependent helicase and ATPase required for nonsense- mediated decay (NMD) of mRNAs containing premature stop codons. Is recruited to mRNAs upon translation termination and undergoes a cycle of phosphorylation and dephosphorylation; its phosphorylation appears to be a key step in NMD. Recruited by release factors to stalled ribosomes together with the SMG1C protein kinase complex to form the transient SURF (SMG1-UPF1-eRF1-eRF3) complex. In EJC-dependent NMD, the SURF co
   3905..3941    +  misc_feature   MCS (fragment): multiple cloning site
   3958..4042    +  CDS            large T antigen (fragment): large T antigen from SV40 (simian virus 40)
   4065..4186    +  polyA_signal   SV40 poly(A) signal: SV40 polyadenylation signal
   4220..4648    -  rep_origin     f1 ori (sequence partly withheld): f1 bacteriophage origin of replication; arrow indicates direction of (+) strand synthesis
   4675..4779    +  promoter       AmpR promoter: bla
   4781..5138    +  promoter       SV40 promoter: SV40 enhancer and early promoter
   5173..5967    +  CDS            NeoR/KanR: aminoglycoside phosphotransferase from Tn5; aph(3')-II (or nptII); confers resistance to neomycin, kanamycin, and G418 (Geneticin®)
   5988..6140    +  CDS            ble (fragment): BLE_KLEPN - Experimental evidence at protein level: Swiss-Prot protein existence level 1. Binding protein with a strong affinity to the bleomycin family of antibiotics. Binds to CL990; an antimitotic-antibiotic compound. From Klebsiella pneumoniae.
   6199..6246    +  polyA_signal   HSV TK poly(A) signal: herpes simplex virus thymidine kinase polyadenylation signal (Cole and Stacy, 1985)
   6337..6353    -  polyA_signal   bGH poly(A) signal (fragment): bovine growth hormone polyadenylation signal
   6575..7163    +  rep_origin     ori: high-copy-number ColE1/pMB1/pBR322/pUC origin of replication
>Addgene plasmid #147477 | pT7-V5-SBP-C1-HsUpf1_115-1129-S1107A-siRNAres_S | depositor full sequence | sequence record 289924 | Full Sequence
TAGTTATTAATAGTAATCAATTACGGGGTCATTAGTTCATAGCCCATATATGGAGTTCCGCGTTACATAA
CTTACGGTAAATGGCCCGCCTGGCTGACCGCCCAACGACCCCCGCCCATTGACGTCAATAATGACGTATG
TTCCCATAGTAACGCCAATAGGGACTTTCCATTGACGTCAATGGGTGGAGTATTTACGGTAAACTGCCCA
CTTGGCAGTACATCAAGTGTATCATATGCCAAGTACGCCCCCTATTGACGTCAATGACGGTAAATGGCCC
GCCTGGCATTATGCCCAGTACATGACCTTATGGGACTTTCCTACTTGGCAGTACATCTACGTATTAGTCA
TCGCTATTACCATGGTGATGCGGTTTTGGCAGTACATCAATGGGCGTGGATAGCGGTTTGACTCACGGGG
ATTTCCAAGTCTCCACCCCATTGACGTCAATGGGAGTTTGTTTTGGCACCAAAATCAACGGGACTTTCCA
AAATGTCGTAACAACTCCGCCCCATTGACGCAAATGGGCGGTAGGCGTGTACGGTGGGAGGTCTATATAA
GCAGAGCTCTCTGGCTAACTAGAGAACCCACTGCTTACTGGCTTATCGAAATTAATACGACTCACTATAG
GGAGACCCAAGCTCTAGCGCTACCGGTCGCCACCATGGGTAAGCCTATCCCTAACCCTCTCCTCGGTCTC
GATTCTACGCCCGGAAGCGGTAGCGGTACGATGGACGAGAAGACCACCGGCTGGGGGGGCGGCCACGTGG
TGGAGGGCCTGGCCGGCGAGCTGGAGCAGCTGCGGGCCAGGCTGGAGCACCACCCTCAGGGCCAGCGGGA
GCCCAGATCTCGAGCTACGAAGGACCTCCCCATACACGCCTGCAGTTACTGTGGAATACACGATCCTGCC
TGCGTGGTTTACTGTAATACCAGCAAGAAGTGGTTCTGCAACGGACGTGGAAATACTTCTGGCAGCCACA
TTGTAAATCACCTTGTGAGGGCAAAATGCAAAGGGGTGACCCTGCACAAGGACGGGCCCCTGGGGGAGAC
AGTCCTGGAGTGCTACAACTGCGGCTGTCGCAACGTCTTCCTCCTCGGCTTCATCCCGGCCAAAGCTGAC
TCAGTGGTGGTGCTGCTGTGCAGGCAGCCCTGTGCCAGCCAGAGCAGCCTCAAGGACATCAACTGGGACA
GCTCGCAGTGGCAGCCGCTGATCCAGGACCGCTGCTTCCTGTCCTGGCTGGTCAAGATCCCCTCCGAGCA
GGAGCAGCTGCGGGCACGCCAGATCACGGCACAGCAGATCAACAAGCTGGAGGAGCTGTGGAAGGAAAAC
CCTTCTGCCACGCTGGAGGACCTGGAGAGGCCGGGGGTGGACGAGGAGCCGCAGCATGTCCTCCTGCGGT
ACGAGGACGCCTACCAGTACCAGAACATATTCGGGCCCCTGGTCAAGCTGGAGGCCGACTACGACAAGAA
GCTGAAGGAGTCCCAGACTCAAGATAACATCACTGTCAGGTGGGACCTGGGCCTTAACAAGAAGAGAATC
GCCTACTTCACTTTGCCCAAGACTGACTCTGGTAATGAGGATTTAGTCATAATTTGGTTAAGAGACATGC
GGCTCATGCAGGGGGATGAGATATGCCTGCGGTACAAAGGGGACCTTGCGCCCCTGTGGAAAGGGATCGG
CCACGTCATCAAGGTCCCTGATAATTATGGCGATGAGATCGCCATTGAGCTGCGGAGCAGCGTGGGTGCA
CCTGTGGAGGTGACTCACAACTTCCAGGTGGATTTTGTGTGGAAGTCGACCTCCTTTGACAGGATGCAGA
GCGCATTGAAAACGTTTGGCGTGGATGAGACCTCGGTGTCTGGCTACATCTACCACAAGCTGTTGGGCCA
CGAGGTGGAGGACGTAATCATCAAGTGCCAGCTGCCCAAGCGCTTCACGGCGCAGGGCCTCCCCGACCTC
AACCACTCCCAGGTTTATGCCGTGAAGACTGTGCTGCAAAGACCACTGAGCCTGATCCAGGGCCCGCCAG
GCACGGGGAAGACGGTGACGTCGGCCACCATCGTCTACCACCTGGCCCGGCAAGGCAACGGGCCGGTGCT
GGTGTGTGCTCCGAGCAACATCGCCGTGGACCAGCTAACGGAGAAGATCCACCAGACGGGGCTAAAGGTC
GTGCGCCTCTGCGCCAAGAGCCGTGAGGCCATCGACTCCCCGGTGTCTTTTCTGGCCCTGCACAACCAGA
TCAGGAACATGGACAGCATGCCTGAGCTGCAGAAGCTGCAGCAGCTGAAAGACGAGACTGGGGAGCTGTC
GTCTGCCGACGAGAAGCGGTACCGGGCCTTGAAGCGCACCGCAGAGAGAGAGCTGCTGATGAACGCAGAT
GTCATCTGCTGCACATGTGTGGGCGCCGGTGACCCGAGGCTGGCCAAAATGCAATTTAGGAGTATTTTAA
TCGACGAAAGCACCCAGGCCACCGAGCCGGAGTGCATGGTTCCCGTGGTCCTCGGGGCCAAGCAGCTGAT
CCTTGTAGGCGACCACTGCCAGCTGGGCCCAGTGGTGATGTGCAAGAAGGCGGCCAAGGCCGGGCTGTCA
CAGTCGCTCTTCGAGCGCCTGGTGGTGCTGGGCATCCGGCCCATCCGCCTGCAGGTCCAGTACCGGATGC
ACCCTGCACTCAGCGCCTTCCCATCCAACATCTTCTACGAGGGCTCCCTCCAGAATGGTGTCACTGCAGC
GGATCGTGTGAAGAAGGGATTTGACTTCCAGTGGCCCCAACCCGATAAACCGATGTTCTTCTACGTGACC
CAGGGCCAAGAGGAGATTGCCAGCTCGGGCACCTCCTACCTGAACAGGACCGAGGCTGCGAACGTGGAGA
AGATCACCACGAAGTTGCTGAAGGCAGGCGCCAAGCCGGACCAGATTGGCATCATCACGCCCTACGAGGG
CCAGCGCTCCTACCTGGTGCAGTACATGCAGTTCAGCGGCTCCCTGCACACCAAGCTCTACCAGGAGGTG
GAGATCGCCAGTGTGGACGCCTTTCAGGGACGCGAGAAGGACTTCATCATCCTGTCCTGTGTGCGGGCCA
ACGAGCACCAAGGCATTGGCTTTTTAAATGACCCCAGGCGTCTGAACGTGGCCCTGACCAGAGCAAGGTA
TGGCGTCATCATTGTGGGCAACCCGAAGGCACTATCAAAGCAGCCGCTCTGGAACCACCTGCTGAACTAC
TATAAGGAGCAGAAGGTGCTGGTGGAGGGGCCGCTCAACAACCTGCGTGAGAGCCTCATGCAGTTCAGCA
AGCCACGGAAGCTGGTCAACACTATCAACCCGGGAGCCCGCTTCATGACCACAGCCATGTATGATGCCCG
GGAGGCCATCATCCCAGGCTCCGTCTATGATCGGAGCAGCCAGGGCCGGCCTTCCAGCATGTACTTCCAG
ACCCATGACCAGATTGGCATGATCAGTGCCGGCCCTAGCCACGTGGCTGCCATGAACATTCCCATCCCCT
TCAACCTGGTCATGCCACCCATGCCACCGCCTGGCTATTTTGGACAAGCCAACGGGCCTGCTGCAGGGCG
AGGCACCCCGAAAGGCAAGACTGGTCGTGGGGGACGCCAGAAGAACCGCTTTGGGCTTCCTGGACCCAGC
CAGACTAACCTCCCCAACAGCCAAGCCAGCCAGGATGTGGCGTCACAGCCCTTCTCTCAGGGCGCCCTGA
CGCAGGGCTACATCTCCATGAGCCAGCCTTCCCAGATGAGCCAGCCCGGCCTCTCCCAGCCGGAGCTGTC
CCAGGACAGTTACCTTGGTGACGAGTTTAAATCACAAATCGACGTGGCGCTCGCACAGGACTCCACGTAC
CAGGGAGAGCGGGCTTACCAGCATGGCGGGGTGATGGGGCTGTCCCAGTATTAAGAATTCTGCAGTCGAC
GGTACCGCGGGCCCGGGATCCACCGGATCTAGATAACTGATCATAATCAGCCATACCACATTTGTAGAGG
TTTTACTTGCTTTAAAAAACCTCCCACACCTCCCCCTGAACCTGAAACATAAAATGAATGCAATTGTTGT
TGTTAACTTGTTTATTGCAGCTTATAATGGTTACAAATAAAGCAATAGCATCACAAATTTCACAAATAAA
GCATTTTTTTCACTGCATTCTAGTTGTGGTTTGTCCAAACTCATCAATGTATCTTAACGCGTAAATTGTA
AGCGTTAATATTTTGTTAAAATTCGCGTTAAATTTTTGTTAAATCAGCTCATTTTTTAACCAATAGGCCG
AAATCGGCAAAATCCCTTATAAATCAAAAGAATAGACCGAGATAGGGT
[37 nt withheld, positions 4319-4355]
AAAGAACGTGGACTCCAACGTCAAAGG
[49 nt withheld, positions 4383-4431]
T
[91 nt withheld, positions 4433-4523]
G
[124 nt withheld, positions 4525-4648]
CAGGTGGCACTTTTCGGGGAAATGTGCGCGGAACCCCTATTTGTTTATTTTTCTAAATACATTCAAATAT
GTATCCGCTCATGAGACAATAACCCTGATAAATGCTTCAATAATATTGAAAAAGGAAGAGTCCTGAGGCG
GAAAGAACCAGCTGTGGAATGTGTGTCAGTTAGGGTGTGGAAAGTCCCCAGGCTCCCCAGCAGGCAGAAG
TATGCAAAGCATGCATCTCAATTAGTCAGCAACCAGGTGTGGAAAGTCCCCAGGCTCCCCAGCAGGCAGA
AGTATGCAAAGCATGCATCTCAATTAGTCAGCAACCATAGTCCCGCCCCTAACTCCGCCCATCCCGCCCC
TAACTCCGCCCAGTTCCGCCCATTCTCCGCCCCATGGCTGACTAATTTTTTTTATTTATGCAGAGGCCGA
GGCCGCCTCGGCCTCTGAGCTATTCCAGAAGTAGTGAGGAGGCTTTTTTGGAGGCCTAGGCTTTTGCAAA
GATCGATCAAGAGACAGGATGAGGATCGTTTCGCATGATTGAACAAGATGGATTGCACGCAGGTTCTCCG
GCCGCTTGGGTGGAGAGGCTATTCGGCTATGACTGGGCACAACAGACAATCGGCTGCTCTGATGCCGCCG
TGTTCCGGCTGTCAGCGCAGGGGCGCCCGGTTCTTTTTGTCAAGACCGACCTGTCCGGTGCCCTGAATGA
ACTGCAAGACGAGGCAGCGCGGCTATCGTGGCTGGCCACGACGGGCGTTCCTTGCGCAGCTGTGCTCGAC
GTTGTCACTGAAGCGGGAAGGGACTGGCTGCTATTGGGCGAAGTGCCGGGGCAGGATCTCCTGTCATCTC
ACCTTGCTCCTGCCGAGAAAGTATCCATCATGGCTGATGCAATGCGGCGGCTGCATACGCTTGATCCGGC
TACCTGCCCATTCGACCACCAAGCGAAACATCGCATCGAGCGAGCACGTACTCGGATGGAAGCCGGTCTT
GTCGATCAGGATGATCTGGACGAAGAGCATCAGGGGCTCGCGCCAGCCGAACTGTTCGCCAGGCTCAAGG
CGAGCATGCCCGACGGCGAGGATCTCGTCGTGACCCATGGCGATGCCTGCTTGCCGAATATCATGGTGGA
AAATGGCCGCTTTTCTGGATTCATCGACTGTGGCCGGCTGGGTGTGGCGGACCGCTATCAGGACATAGCG
TTGGCTACCCGTGATATTGCTGAAGAGCTTGGCGGCGAATGGGCTGACCGCTTCCTCGTGCTTTACGGTA
TCGCCGCTCCCGATTCGCAGCGCATCGCCTTCTATCGCCTTCTTGACGAGTTCTTCTGAGCGGGACTCTG
GGGTTCGAAATGACCGACCAAGCGACGCCCAACCTGCCATCACGAGATTTCGATTCCACCGCCGCCTTCT
ATGAAAGGTTGGGCTTCGGAATCGTTTTCCGGGACGCCGGCTGGATGATCCTCCAGCGCGGGGATCTCAT
GCTGGAGTTCTTCGCCCACCCTAGGGGGAGGCTAACTGAAACACGGAAGGAGACAATACCGGAAGGAACC
CGCGCTATGACGGCAATAAAAAGACAGAATAAAACGCACGGTGTTGGGTCGTTTGTTCATAAACGCGGGG
TTCGGTCCCAGGGCTGGCACTCTGTCGATACCCCACCGAGACCCCATTGGGGCCAATACGCCCGCGTTTC
TTCCTTTTCCCCACCCCACCCCCCAAGTTCGGGTGAAGGCCCAGGGCTCGCAGCCAACGTCGGGGCGGCA
GGCCCTGCCATAGCCTCAGGTTACTCATATATACTTTAGATTGATTTAAAACTTCATTTTTAATTTAAAA
GGATCTAGGTGAAGATCCTTTTTGATAATCTCATGACCAAAATCCCTTAACGTGAGTTTTCGTTCCACTG
AGCGTCAGACCCCGTAGAAAAGATCAAAGGATCTTCTTGAGATCCTTTTTTTCTGCGCGTAATCTGCTGC
TTGCAAACAAAAAAACCACCGCTACCAGCGGTGGTTTGTTTGCCGGATCAAGAGCTACCAACTCTTTTTC
CGAAGGTAACTGGCTTCAGCAGAGCGCAGATACCAAATACTGTCCTTCTAGTGTAGCCGTAGTTAGGCCA
CCACTTCAAGAACTCTGTAGCACCGCCTACATACCTCGCTCTGCTAATCCTGTTACCAGTGGCTGCTGCC
AGTGGCGATAAGTCGTGTCTTACCGGGTTGGACTCAAGACGATAGTTACCGGATAAGGCGCAGCGGTCGG
GCTGAACGGGGGGTTCGTGCACACAGCCCAGCTTGGAGCGAACGACCTACACCGAACTGAGATACCTACA
GCGTGAGCTATGAGAAAGCGCCACGCTTCCCGAAGGGAGAAAGGCGGACAGGTATCCGGTAAGCGGCAGG
GTCGGAACAGGAGAGCGCACGAGGGAGCTTCCAGGGGGAAACGCCTGGTATCTTTATAGTCCTGTCGGGT
TTCGCCACCTCTGACTTGAGCGTCGATTTTTGTGATGCTCGTCAGGGGGGCGGAGCCTATGGAAAAACGC
CAGCAACGCGGCCTTTTTACGGTTCCTGGCCTTTTGCTGGCCTTTTGCTCACATGTTCTTTCCTGCGTTA
TCCCCTGATTCTGTGGATAACCGTATTACCGCCATGCAT
